Addgene plasmid #134914: BLADE-182
Purpose: sgRNA targeting GFP to be used in nanoblade system
Depositing lab: Philippe Mangeot & Théophile Ohlmann & Emiliano Ricci. Depositing organization: Delegation INSERM Rhones Alpes - Auvergne. Publication: Genome editing in primary cells and in vivo using viral-derived Nanoblades loaded with Cas9-sgRNA ribonucleoproteins. Mangeot PE, Risson V, Fusil F, Marnef A, Laurent E, Blin J, Mournetas V, Massourides E, Sohier TJM, Corbin A, Aube F, Teixeira M, Pinset C, Schaeffer L, Legube G, Cosset FL, Verhoeyen E, Ohlmann T, Ricci EP. Nat Commun. 2019 Jan 3;10(1):45. doi: 10.1038/s41467-018-07845-z. PubMed 30604748.
Backbone
  Vector backbone: Unknown
  Total vector size (bp): 3323
  Vector type: CRISPR, Synthetic Biology
Growth in bacteria
  Bacterial resistance: Ampicillin, 100 μg/mL
  Growth temperature: 37°C
  Growth strain: DH5alpha
  Copy number: Unknown
Gene/Insert
  Gene/Insert name: GFP
  gRNA/shRNA sequence: CGAGGAGCTGTTCACCGGGGtgg
  Species: Synthetic
  Promoter: U6
  Cloning method: Unknown
  Sequencing primers: 5′ Unknown
Terms and licenses: Academic/Nonprofit Terms; Industry Terms: Not Available to Industry
How to cite: BLADE-182 was a gift from Philippe Mangeot & Théophile Ohlmann & Emiliano Ricci (Addgene plasmid # 134914 ; http://n2t.net/addgene:134914 ; RRID:Addgene_134914)
