[The description below was written by a language model from this plasmid's Addgene catalogue record and pLannotate feature annotations shown in this document.]
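Description:
BLADE-182 is a small (about 3.3 kb) sgRNA expression plasmid made for the Nanoblade genome-editing system, in which virus-derived particles are loaded with Cas9–sgRNA ribonucleoproteins. The catalogue lists the backbone as unknown. However, the annotated features point to a pBluescript-type cloning vector: fragments of the pBluescript multiple cloning site flanked by T7 and T3 promoters, a lacZα fragment with the lac promoter, operator and CAP site, and an f1 phage origin. The plasmid is propagated in E. coli from a high-copy ColE1/pUC-type origin and selected with ampicillin through the β-lactamase gene and its own promoter. No mammalian selection marker or viral packaging element is annotated.

The payload, inserted into the cloning site, is a single RNA polymerase III cassette. A human U6 promoter drives a roughly 20-nucleotide spacer directed against GFP, followed directly by the Streptococcus pyogenes Cas9 guide RNA scaffold. The short feature that the annotation software labels as an mVenus (VN155) coding fragment lies exactly between the promoter and the scaffold. It is almost certainly the GFP-targeting spacer itself, matched because of the sequence similarity among GFP-family fluorescent proteins, and not a real coding element.

According to the stated purpose, the plasmid supplies a GFP-targeting guide for the Nanoblade system. The guide it expresses would pair with SpCas9, so that the resulting complexes can disrupt GFP in reporter-expressing target cells, a convenient readout of editing efficiency. Cas9 is not encoded here and must come from separate constructs.
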