Features (pLannotate 1.2.2; 16 found; start..end, strand, type, name):
     30..458     -  rep_origin     f1 ori (sequence partly withheld): f1 bacteriophage origin of replication; arrow indicates direction of (+) strand synthesis
    463..620     -  CDS            lacZα (fragment): LacZα fragment of β-galactosidase; lacZ fragment
    623..641     +  promoter       T7 promoter: promoter for bacteriophage T7 RNA polymerase
    650..692     +  misc_feature   MCS (fragment): pBluescript multiple cloning site
    706..946     +  promoter       U6 promoter: RNA polymerase III promoter for human U6 snRNA
    955..975     +  CDS            VN155(I152L) (fragment): improved N-terminal fragment of mVenus for use in bimolecular fluorescence complementation (BiFC) (Kodama and Hu, 2010)
    976..1051    +  misc_RNA       gRNA scaffold: guide RNA scaffold for the Streptococcus pyogenes CRISPR/Cas9 system
   1101..1121    +  misc_feature   MCS (fragment): pBluescript multiple cloning site
   1133..1151    -  promoter       T3 promoter: promoter for bacteriophage T3 RNA polymerase
   1196..1212    -  protein_bind   lac operator: The lac repressor binds to the lac operator to inhibit transcription in E. coli. This inhibition can be relieved by adding lactose or isopropyl-β-D-thiogalactopyranoside (IPTG). lac repressor encoded by lacI
   1220..1250    -  promoter       lac promoter: promoter for the E. coli lac operon
   1265..1286    -  protein_bind   CAP binding site: CAP binding activates transcription in the presence of cAMP. E. coli catabolite activator protein
   1299..1391    -  CDS            lacI (fragment): lac repressor; lacI; The lac repressor binds to the lac operator to inhibit transcription in E. coli. This inhibition can be relieved by adding lactose or isopropyl-β-D-thiogalactopyranoside (IPTG).
   1574..2162    -  rep_origin     ori: high-copy-number ColE1/pMB1/pBR322/pUC origin of replication
   2333..3193    -  CDS            AmpR: β-lactamase; bla; confers resistance to ampicillin, carbenicillin, and related antibiotics
   3194..3298    -  promoter       AmpR promoter: bla
>Addgene plasmid #134914 | BLADE-182 | addgene full sequence | sequence record 266137 | Addgene NGS Result
CTAAATTGTAAGCGTTAATATTTTGTTAAAATTCGCGTTAAATTTTTGTTAAATCAGCTCATTTTTTAAC
CAATAGGCCGAAATCGGCAAAATCCCTTATAAATCAAAAGAATAGACCGAGATAGGGT
[37 nt withheld, positions 129-165]
AAAGAACGTGGACTCCAACGTCAAAGG
[49 nt withheld, positions 193-241]
T
[91 nt withheld, positions 243-333]
G
[124 nt withheld, positions 335-458]
CCCATTCGCCATTCAGGCTGCGCAACTGTTGGGAAGGGCGATCGGTGCGGGCCTCTTCGCTATTACGCCA
GCTGGCGAAAGGGGGATGTGCTGCAAGGCGATTAAGTTGGGTAACGCCAGGGTTTTCCCAGTCACGACGT
TGTAAAACGACGGCCAGTGAATTGTAATACGACTCACTATAGGGCGAATTGGAGCTCCACCGCGGTGGCG
GCCGCTCTAGAACTAGTGGATCCCAGGGGGACCCAGAGAGGGCCTATTTCCCATGATTCCTTCATATTTG
CATATACGATACAAGGCTGTTAGAGAGATAATTAGAATTAATTTGACTGTAAACACAAAGATATTAGTAC
AAAATACGTGACGTAGAAAGTAATAATTTCTTGGGTAGTTTGCAGTTTTAAAATTATGTTTTAAAATGGA
CTATCATATGCTTACCGTAACTTGAAAGTATTTCGATTTCTTGGCTTTATATATCTTGTGGAAAGGACGA
AACACCGCGAGGAGCTGTTCACCGGGGGTTTTAGAGCTAGAAATAGCAAGTTAAAATAAGGCTAGTCCGT
TATCAACTTGAAAAAGTGGCACCGAGTCGGTGCTTTTTTGAATTCTAGATCTTGAGACAAATGGCAGTAT
TCATCCACAATTCTCGAGGGGGGGCCCGGTACCAGCTTTTGTTCCCTTTAGTGAGGGTTAATTTCGAGCT
TGGCGTAATCATGGTCATAGCTGTTTCCTGTGTGAAATTGTTATCCGCTCACAATTCCACACAACATACG
AGCCGGAAGCATAAAGTGTAAAGCCTGGGGTGCCTAATGAGTGAGCTAACTCACATTAATTGCGTTGCGC
TCACTGCCCGCTTTCCAGTCGGGAAACCTGTCGTGCCAGCTGCATTAATGAATCGGCCAACGCGCGGGGA
GAGGCGGTTTGCGTATTGGGCGCTCTTCCGCTTCCTCGCTCACTGACTCGCTGCGCTCGGTCGTTCGGCT
GCGGCGAGCGGTATCAGCTCACTCAAAGGCGGTAATACGGTTATCCACAGAATCAGGGGATAACGCAGGA
AAGAACATGTGAGCAAAAGGCCAGCAAAAGGCCAGGAACCGTAAAAAGGCCGCGTTGCTGGCGTTTTTCC
ATAGGCTCCGCCCCCCTGACGAGCATCACAAAAATCGACGCTCAAGTCAGAGGTGGCGAAACCCGACAGG
ACTATAAAGATACCAGGCGTTTCCCCCTGGAAGCTCCCTCGTGCGCTCTCCTGTTCCGACCCTGCCGCTT
ACCGGATACCTGTCCGCCTTTCTCCCTTCGGGAAGCGTGGCGCTTTCTCATAGCTCACGCTGTAGGTATC
TCAGTTCGGTGTAGGTCGTTCGCTCCAAGCTGGGCTGTGTGCACGAACCCCCCGTTCAGCCCGACCGCTG
CGCCTTATCCGGTAACTATCGTCTTGAGTCCAACCCGGTAAGACACGACTTATCGCCACTGGCAGCAGCC
ACTGGTAACAGGATTAGCAGAGCGAGGTATGTAGGCGGTGCTACAGAGTTCTTGAAGTGGTGGCCTAACT
ACGGCTACACTAGAAGAACAGTATTTGGTATCTGCGCTCTGCTGAAGCCAGTTACCTTCGGAAAAAGAGT
TGGTAGCTCTTGATCCGGCAAACAAACCACCGCTGGTAGCGGTGGTTTTTTTGTTTGCAAGCAGCAGATT
ACGCGCAGAAAAAAAGGATCTCAAGAAGATCCTTTGATCTTTTCTACGGGGTCTGACGCTCAGTGGAACG
AAAACTCACGTTAAGGGATTTTGGTCATGAGATTATCAAAAAGGATCTTCACCTAGATCCTTTTAAATTA
AAAATGAAGTTTTAAATCAATCTAAAGTATATATGAGTAAACTTGGTCTGACAGTTACCAATGCTTAATC
AGTGAGGCACCTATCTCAGCGATCTGTCTATTTCGTTCATCCATAGTTGCCTGACTCCCCGTCGTGTAGA
TAACTACGATACGGGAGGGCTTACCATCTGGCCCCAGTGCTGCAATGATACCGCGAGACCCACGCTCACC
GGCTCCAGATTTATCAGCAATAAACCAGCCAGCCGGAAGGGCCGAGCGCAGAAGTGGTCCTGCAACTTTA
TCCGCCTCCATCCAGTCTATTAATTGTTGCCGGGAAGCTAGAGTAAGTAGTTCGCCAGTTAATAGTTTGC
GCAACGTTGTTGCCATTGCTACAGGCATCGTGGTGTCACGCTCGTCGTTTGGTATGGCTTCATTCAGCTC
CGGTTCCCAACGATCAAGGCGAGTTACATGATCCCCCATGTTGTGCAAAAAAGCGGTTAGCTCCTTCGGT
CCTCCGATCGTTGTCAGAAGTAAGTTGGCCGCAGTGTTATCACTCATGGTTATGGCAGCACTGCATAATT
CTCTTACTGTCATGCCATCCGTAAGATGCTTTTCTGTGACTGGTGAGTACTCAACCAAGTCATTCTGAGA
ATAGTGTATGCGGCGACCGAGTTGCTCTTGCCCGGCGTCAATACGGGATAATACCGCGCCACATAGCAGA
ACTTTAAAAGTGCTCATCATTGGAAAACGTTCTTCGGGGCGAAAACTCTCAAGGATCTTACCGCTGTTGA
GATCCAGTTCGATGTAACCCACTCGTGCACCCAACTGATCTTCAGCATCTTTTACTTTCACCAGCGTTTC
TGGGTGAGCAAAAACAGGAAGGCAAAATGCCGCAAAAAAGGGAATAAGGGCGACACGGAAATGTTGAATA
CTCATACTCTTCCTTTTTCAATATTATTGAAGCATTTATCAGGGTTATTGTCTCATGAGCGGATACATAT
TTGAATGTATTTAGAAAAATAAACAAATAGGGGTTCCGCGCACATTTCCCCGAAAAGTGCCAC
